Addgene plasmid #105486: pISH-Olfr16
Purpose: to generate a riboprobe for in situ hybridazation
Depositing lab: Peter Mombaerts. Depositing organization: Max Planck Research Unit for Neurogenetics. Publication: The beta2-adrenergic receptor as a surrogate odorant receptor in mouse olfactory sensory neurons. Omura M, Grosmaitre X, Ma M, Mombaerts P. Mol Cell Neurosci. 2014 Jan;58:1-10. doi: 10.1016/j.mcn.2013.10.010. Epub 2013 Nov 6. PubMed 24211702.
Backbone
  Vector backbone: pGEM-T
  Backbone size w/o insert (bp): 3000
  Vector type: to ganerate riboprobe
Growth in bacteria
  Bacterial resistance: Ampicillin, 100 μg/mL
  Growth temperature: 37°C
  Growth strain: DH5alpha
  Copy number: High Copy
Gene/Insert
  Gene/Insert name: Olfr16 (alt names: MOR23; MOR267-13)
  Species: M. musculus (mouse)
  Insert size (bp): 892
  Entrez Gene: Olfr16 (a.k.a. MOR23, MOR26713); MOR267-13
  Cloning method: Unknown
  Sequencing primers: 5′ M13-for; 3′ M13-Reverse
Terms and licenses: Academic/Nonprofit Terms; Industry Terms: Not Available to Industry
Depositor comments: Linearize with NcoI, use SP6 RNA polymerase for IVT.
How to cite: pISH-Olfr16 was a gift from Peter Mombaerts (Addgene plasmid # 105486 ; http://n2t.net/addgene:105486 ; RRID:Addgene_105486)
