[The description below was written by a language model from this plasmid's Addgene catalogue record and pLannotate feature annotations shown in this document.]
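Description:
pISH-Olfr16 is a bacterial cloning plasmid built on the pGEM-T backbone and designed as a template for in vitro transcription of a riboprobe for in situ hybridization. It is maintained in E. coli at high copy through a ColE1/pUC-type origin and selected with ampicillin via the β-lactamase gene and its native promoter. The backbone also carries an f1 phage origin, which allows single-stranded DNA production, and the remnants of the lacZα blue/white screening cassette (lac promoter, operator, CAP binding site and a lacZα fragment) that is interrupted by the insert. The short lacI, bom, RSF ori and hornet peptide annotations are fragmentary matches and most likely reflect backbone sequence similarity rather than functional elements.

The insert is an 892 bp segment of mouse Olfr16 (also known as MOR23 or MOR267-13), an odorant receptor gene. The automated annotation labels this region as human OR10J5, which is presumably a match to a related human odorant receptor rather than the actual source, since the catalogue entry specifies mouse. The fragment lies between opposing T7 and SP6 bacteriophage promoters, with the coding sense oriented in the T7 direction. Transcription from the SP6 promoter therefore reads the opposite strand, and the depositor's note to linearize on the far side of the insert and transcribe with SP6 RNA polymerase is consistent with producing a run-off antisense probe. Such a probe would be used to detect Olfr16 mRNA in tissue, for example to identify the olfactory sensory neurons expressing this receptor. The cloning method is not recorded.
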