Features (pLannotate 1.2.2; 15 found; start..end, strand, type, name):
     27..615     -  rep_origin     ori: high-copy-number ColE1/pMB1/pBR322/pUC origin of replication
    786..1646    -  CDS            AmpR: β-lactamase; bla; confers resistance to ampicillin, carbenicillin, and related antibiotics
   1647..1751    -  promoter       AmpR promoter: bla
   1778..1828    +  misc_feature   bom (fragment): basis of mobility region from pBR322
   1856..2284    -  rep_origin     f1 ori (sequence partly withheld): f1 bacteriophage origin of replication; arrow indicates direction of (+) strand synthesis
   2288..2445    -  CDS            lacZα (fragment): LacZα fragment of β-galactosidase; lacZ fragment
   2448..2466    +  promoter       T7 promoter: promoter for bacteriophage T7 RNA polymerase
   2520..3410    +  CDS            OR10J5: O10J5_HUMAN - Experimental evidence at transcript level: Swiss-Prot protein existence level 2. Odorant receptor. From Homo sapiens (Human).
   3419..3472    -  CDS            VESPI_VESMG (fragment): Experimental evidence at protein level: Swiss-Prot protein existence level 1. Shows contractile activity on isolated ileum smooth muscle. From Vespa magnifica (Hornet).
   3484..3502    -  promoter       SP6 promoter: promoter for bacteriophage SP6 RNA polymerase
   3544..3560    -  protein_bind   lac operator: The lac repressor binds to the lac operator to inhibit transcription in E. coli. This inhibition can be relieved by adding lactose or isopropyl-β-D-thiogalactopyranoside (IPTG). lac repressor encoded by lacI
   3568..3598    -  promoter       lac promoter: promoter for the E. coli lac operon
   3613..3634    -  protein_bind   CAP binding site: CAP binding activates transcription in the presence of cAMP. E. coli catabolite activator protein
   3647..3739    -  CDS            lacI (fragment): lac repressor; lacI; The lac repressor binds to the lac operator to inhibit transcription in E. coli. This inhibition can be relieved by adding lactose or isopropyl-β-D-thiogalactopyranoside (IPTG).
   3741..3874    -  rep_origin     RSF ori (fragment): Plasmids containing the RSF 1030 origin of replication can be propagated in E. coli cells that contain additional plasmids with compatible origins.
>Addgene plasmid #105486 | pISH-Olfr16 | addgene full sequence | sequence record 327629 | Addgene NGS Result
CGTAAAAAGGCCGCGTTGCTGGCGTTTTTCCATAGGCTCCGCCCCCCTGACGAGCATCACAAAAATCGAC
GCTCAAGTCAGAGGTGGCGAAACCCGACAGGACTATAAAGATACCAGGCGTTTCCCCCTGGAAGCTCCCT
CGTGCGCTCTCCTGTTCCGACCCTGCCGCTTACCGGATACCTGTCCGCCTTTCTCCCTTCGGGAAGCGTG
GCGCTTTCTCATAGCTCACGCTGTAGGTATCTCAGTTCGGTGTAGGTCGTTCGCTCCAAGCTGGGCTGTG
TGCACGAACCCCCCGTTCAGCCCGACCGCTGCGCCTTATCCGGTAACTATCGTCTTGAGTCCAACCCGGT
AAGACACGACTTATCGCCACTGGCAGCAGCCACTGGTAACAGGATTAGCAGAGCGAGGTATGTAGGCGGT
GCTACAGAGTTCTTGAAGTGGTGGCCTAACTACGGCTACACTAGAAGAACAGTATTTGGTATCTGCGCTC
TGCTGAAGCCAGTTACCTTCGGAAAAAGAGTTGGTAGCTCTTGATCCGGCAAACAAACCACCGCTGGTAG
CGGTGGTTTTTTTGTTTGCAAGCAGCAGATTACGCGCAGAAAAAAAGGATCTCAAGAAGATCCTTTGATC
TTTTCTACGGGGTCTGACGCTCAGTGGAACGAAAACTCACGTTAAGGGATTTTGGTCATGAGATTATCAA
AAAGGATCTTCACCTAGATCCTTTTAAATTAAAAATGAAGTTTTAAATCAATCTAAAGTATATATGAGTA
AACTTGGTCTGACAGTTACCAATGCTTAATCAGTGAGGCACCTATCTCAGCGATCTGTCTATTTCGTTCA
TCCATAGTTGCCTGACTCCCCGTCGTGTAGATAACTACGATACGGGAGGGCTTACCATCTGGCCCCAGTG
CTGCAATGATACCGCGAGACCCACGCTCACCGGCTCCAGATTTATCAGCAATAAACCAGCCAGCCGGAAG
GGCCGAGCGCAGAAGTGGTCCTGCAACTTTATCCGCCTCCATCCAGTCTATTAATTGTTGCCGGGAAGCT
AGAGTAAGTAGTTCGCCAGTTAATAGTTTGCGCAACGTTGTTGCCATTGCTACAGGCATCGTGGTGTCAC
GCTCGTCGTTTGGTATGGCTTCATTCAGCTCCGGTTCCCAACGATCAAGGCGAGTTACATGATCCCCCAT
GTTGTGCAAAAAAGCGGTTAGCTCCTTCGGTCCTCCGATCGTTGTCAGAAGTAAGTTGGCCGCAGTGTTA
TCACTCATGGTTATGGCAGCACTGCATAATTCTCTTACTGTCATGCCATCCGTAAGATGCTTTTCTGTGA
CTGGTGAGTACTCAACCAAGTCATTCTGAGAATAGTGTATGCGGCGACCGAGTTGCTCTTGCCCGGCGTC
AATACGGGATAATACCGCGCCACATAGCAGAACTTTAAAAGTGCTCATCATTGGAAAACGTTCTTCGGGG
CGAAAACTCTCAAGGATCTTACCGCTGTTGAGATCCAGTTCGATGTAACCCACTCGTGCACCCAACTGAT
CTTCAGCATCTTTTACTTTCACCAGCGTTTCTGGGTGAGCAAAAACAGGAAGGCAAAATGCCGCAAAAAA
GGGAATAAGGGCGACACGGAAATGTTGAATACTCATACTCTTCCTTTTTCAATATTATTGAAGCATTTAT
CAGGGTTATTGTCTCATGAGCGGATACATATTTGAATGTATTTAGAAAAATAAACAAATAGGGGTTCCGC
GCACATTTCCCCGAAAAGTGCCACCTGATGCGGTGTGAAATACCGCACAGATGCGTAAGGAGAAAATACC
GCATCAGGAAATTGTAAGCGTTAATATTTTGTTAAAATTCGCGTTAAATTTTTGTTAAATCAGCTCATTT
TTTAACCAATAGGCCGAAATCGGCAAAATCCCTTATAAATCAAAAGAATAGACCGAGATAGGGT
[37 nt withheld, positions 1955-1991]
AAAGAACGTGGACTCCAACGTCAAAGG
[49 nt withheld, positions 2019-2067]
T
[91 nt withheld, positions 2069-2159]
G
[124 nt withheld, positions 2161-2284]
CCATTCGCCATTCAGGCTGCGCAACTGTTGGGAAGGGCGATCGGTGCGGGCCTCTTCGCTATTACGCCAG
CTGGCGAAAGGGGGATGTGCTGCAAGGCGATTAAGTTGGGTAACGCCAGGGTTTTCCCAGTCACGACGTT
GTAAAACGACGGCCAGTGAATTGTAATACGACTCACTATAGGGCGAATTGGGCCCGACGTCGCATGCTCC
CGGCCGCCATGGCCGCGGGATTCCTGAAGTGATAGAGTTCGTCTTCCTGGGATTCTCCAGCTTTGGAAAG
CATCAGATAACCCTCTTTGTGGTTTTCCTAACCATCTACATTTTAACTCTGGCTGGCAACATCATTATAG
TGACAATCACACACATAGACCACCACCTTCACACTCCCATGTACTTCTTTCTGAGCATGTTGGCAAGCTC
AGAGACTGTGTACACACTGGTCATTGTCCCACGAATGCTTTCCAGCCTGATTTTTTACAACCTTCCCATA
TCCTTGGCAGGCTGCGCAACCCAAATGTTCTTTTTTGTCACTTTGGCCACCAACAACTGCTTTCTGCTCA
CAGCAATGGGTTATGATCGTTATGTGGCTATTTGTAATCCTCTGAGATATACAATCATCATGAGCAAGGG
AATGTGTGCCTTGTTGGTCTGTGGGTCTTTAGGCACTGGCCTGGTTATGGCAGTTCTTCATGTGCCAGCC
ATGTTCCATTTGCCCTTTTGTGGCACGGTGGTGGAGCACTTTTTCTGTGACATATACCCAGTAATGAAGC
TTTCTTGTGTTGATACCACCGTCAATGAGATAATCAATTATGGTGTAAGTTCATTTGTAATTCTTGTGCC
CATAGGGCTGATATTTATCTCCTATGTGCTCATTGTCTCTTCCATCCTTAAAATTGTGTCCACTGAAGGC
CAGAAGAAAGCCTTTGCCACCTGTGCCTCTCATCTCACTGTGGTCATTGTCCACTATGGCTGTGCCTCCA
TTGCCTACCTCAAACCCAAATCAGAAAGTTCAGTAGAAAAAGACCTTCTTCTCTCTGTGACCTACACTAT
CATCACTCCCTTGCTGAACCCTGTTGTCTACAGCCTCAGGAACAAAGAAGTCAAAGATGCTCTATGCAGA
GCTGTAATCACTAGTGCGGCCGCCTGCAGGTCGACCATATGGGAGAGCTCCCAACGCGTTGGATGCATAG
CTTGAGTATTCTATAGTGTCACCTAAATAGCTTGGCGTAATCATGGTCATAGCTGTTTCCTGTGTGAAAT
TGTTATCCGCTCACAATTCCACACAACATACGAGCCGGAAGCATAAAGTGTAAAGCCTGGGGTGCCTAAT
GAGTGAGCTAACTCACATTAATTGCGTTGCGCTCACTGCCCGCTTTCCAGTCGGGAAACCTGTCGTGCCA
GCTGCATTAATGAATCGGCCAACGCGCGGGGAGAGGCGGTTTGCGTATTGGGCGCTCTTCCGCTTCCTCG
CTCACTGACTCGCTGCGCTCGGTCGTTCGGCTGCGGCGAGCGGTATCAGCTCACTCAAAGGCGGTAATAC
GGTTATCCACAGAATCAGGGGATAACGCAGGAAAGAACATGTGAGCAAAAGGCCAGCAAAAGGCCAGGAA
C
