>Addgene plasmid #105486 | pISH-Olfr16 | depositor partial sequence | sequence record 199707 | insert: sequenced with M13-for primer
CGACGTCGCATGCTCCCGGCCGCCATGGCCGCGGGATTCCTGAAGTGATAGAGTTCGTCTTCCTGGGATT
CTCCAGCTTTGGAAAGCATCAGATAACCCTCTTTGTGGTTTTCCTAACCATCTACATTTTAACTCTGGCT
GGCAACATCATTATAGTGACAATCACACACATAGACCACCACCTTCACACTCCCATGTACTTCTTTCTGA
GCATGTTGGCAAGCTCAGAGACTGTGTACACACTGGTCATTGTCCCACGAATGCTTTCCAGCCTGATTTT
TTACAACCTTCCCATATCCTTGGCAGGCTGCGCAACCCAAATGTTCTTTTTTGTCACTTTGGCCACCAAC
AACTGCTTTCTGCTCACAGCAATGGGTTATGATCGTTATGTGGCTATTTGTAATCCTCTGAGATATACAA
TCATCATGAGCAAGGGAATGTGTGCCTTGTTGGTCTGTGGGTCTTTAGGCACTGGCCTGGTTATGGCAGT
TCTTCATGTGCCAGCCATGTTCCATTTGCCCTTTTGTGGCACGGTGGTGGAGCACTTTTTCTGTGACATA
TACCCAGTAATGAAGCTTTCTTGTGTTGATACCACCGTCAATGAGATAATCAATTATGGTGTAAGTTCAT
TTGTAATTCTTGTGCCCATAGGGCTGATATTTATCTCCTATGTGCTCATTGTCTCTTCCATCCTTAAAAT
TGTGTCCACTGAAGGCCAGAAGAAAGCCTTTGCCACCTGTGCCTCTCATCTCACTGTGGTCATTGTCCAC
TATGGCTGTGCCTCCATTGCCTACCTCAAACCCAAATCAGAAAGTTCAGTAGAAAAAGACCTTCTTCTCT
CTGTGACCTACACTATCATCACTCCCTTGCTGAACCCTGTTGTCTACAGCCTCAGGAACAAAGAAGTCAA
AGATGCTCTATGCAGAGCTGTAATCACTAGTGCGGCCGCCTGCAGGTCGACCATATGGGAGAGCTCCCAA
CGCGTTGGATGCATAGCTTG
