>Addgene plasmid #105486 | pISH-Olfr16 | depositor partial sequence | sequence record 199708 | insert: sequenced with M31-rev primer
CGCGTTGGGAGCTCTCCCATATGGTCGACCTGCAGGCGGCCGCACTAGTGATTACAGCTCTGCATAGAGC
ATCTTTGACTTCTTTGTTCCTGAGGCTGTAGACAACAGGGTTCAGCAAGGGAGTGATGATAGTGTAGGTC
ACAGAGAGAAGAAGGTCTTTTTCTACTGAACTTTCTGATTTGGGTTTGAGGTAGGCAATGGAGGCACAGC
CATAGTGGACAATGACCACAGTGAGATGAGAGGCACAGGTGGCAAAGGCTTTCTTCTGGCCTTCAGTGGA
CACAATTTTAAGGATGGAAGAGACAATGAGCACATAGGAGATAAATATCAGCCCTATGGGCACAAGAATT
ACAAATGAACTTACACCATAATTGATTATCTCATTGACGGTGGTATCAACACAAGAAAGCTTCATTACTG
GGTATATGTCACAGAAAAAGTGCTCCACCACCGTGCCACAAAAGGGCAAATGGAACATGGCTGGCACATG
AAGAACTGCCATAACCAGGCCAGTGCCTAAAGACCCACAGACCAACAAGGCACACATTCCCTTGCTCATG
ATGATTGTATATCTCAGAGGATTACAAATAGCCACATAACGATCATAACCCATTGCTGTGAGCAGAAAGC
AGTTGTTGGTGGCCAAAGTGACAAAAAAGAACATTTGGGTTGCGCAGCCTGCCAAGGATATGGGAAGGTT
GTAAAAAATCAGGCTGGAAAGCATTCGTGGGACAATGACCAGTGTGTACACAGTCTCTGAGCTTGCCAAC
ATGCTCAGAAAGAAGTACATGGGAGTGTGAAGGTGGTGGTCTATGTGTGTGATTGTCACTATAATGATGT
TGCCAGCCAGAGTTAAAATGTAGATGGTTAGGAAAACCACAAAGAGGGTTATCTGATGCT
